Addgene plasmid #180784: UPB-stomach (UPB1)
Purpose: Unique Projection Barcode (UPB1)-Stomach for Projection-seq
Depositing lab: Rui Chang. Depositing organization: Yale University. Publication: A multidimensional coding architecture of the vagal interoceptive system. Zhao Q, Yu CD, Wang R, Xu QJ, Dai Pra R, Zhang L, Chang RB. Nature. 2022 Mar;603(7903):878-884. doi: 10.1038/s41586-022-04515-5. Epub 2022 Mar 16. PubMed 35296859.
Backbone
  Vector backbone: AAVrg-CAG-tdTomato-WPRE-SV40 (Addgene, Plasmid #59462)
  Backbone manufacturer: Edward Boyden
  Backbone size w/o insert (bp): 6150
  Total vector size (bp): 6534
  Vector type: Mammalian Expression, AAV
Growth in bacteria
  Bacterial resistance: Ampicillin, 100 μg/mL
  Growth temperature: 37°C
  Growth strain: NEB Stable
  Copy number: Low Copy
Gene/Insert
  Gene/Insert name: humanized ChR2-H134R (partial) (alt name: hChR2-H134R)
  Species: Synthetic
  Promoter: CAG
  Cloning method: Gibson Cloning
  Sequencing primers: 5′ catcgataccgtcgacatggactatggcggcgctttg; 3′ ctgctcgaagcggccgcaaggtagagcatagagggattc
Terms and licenses: Academic/Nonprofit Terms; Industry Terms: Not Available to Industry
How to cite: UPB-stomach (UPB1) was a gift from Rui Chang (Addgene plasmid # 180784 ; http://n2t.net/addgene:180784 ; RRID:Addgene_180784)
