[The description below was written by a language model from this plasmid's Addgene catalogue record and pLannotate feature annotations shown in this document.]
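Description:
UPB-stomach (UPB1) is an AAV transfer plasmid for mammalian expression, built on a CAG-tdTomato-WPRE-SV40 backbone intended for retrograde (AAVrg) packaging. It is one of the Unique Projection Barcode constructs used in Projection-seq, and this one is assigned to the stomach. In bacteria it is maintained through a ColE1/pUC-type origin with ampicillin selection from the β-lactamase gene. An f1 origin and small lacZα and lacI remnants are also present from the parental cloning vector. The catalogue lists it as low copy and propagated in a recombination-deficient strain, as is usual for plasmids carrying repeat-rich ITRs.

Between the two AAV2 inverted terminal repeats, which allow the cassette to be replicated and packaged into AAV particles, sits a single expression unit. The CAG promoter (CMV enhancer, chicken β-actin promoter and chimeric β-actin/β-globin intron) drives the full tdTomato coding sequence, followed by the WPRE, which enhances transcript stability and expression. Inserted by Gibson assembly between the WPRE and the SV40 polyadenylation signal is a roughly 330 bp partial fragment of humanized channelrhodopsin-2 H134R. Because it lies downstream of the tdTomato stop codon in the 3′ untranslated region, this fragment would not be expected to produce a functional opsin. Instead it appears to act as a transcribed sequence tag near the poly(A) tail. The record does not spell out this mechanism, but it fits the stated barcode purpose: neurons that take up the virus from a given organ would be labelled red and carry a barcode identifying their projection target in sequencing data.

The annotated sequence record is 6,482 nt, slightly shorter than the 6,534 bp listed in the catalogue, and one ITR is annotated only as a fragment.
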