Features (pLannotate 1.2.2; 19 found; start..end, strand, type, name):
    192..440     +  enhancer       CMV enhancer (fragment): human cytomegalovirus immediate early enhancer
    442..719     +  promoter       chicken β-actin promoter: No description available
    720..855     +  intron         hybrid intron (fragment): hybrid between chicken β-actin (CBA) and minute virus of mice (MMV) introns (Gray et al., 2011)
    944..1074    +  intron         chimeric intron (fragment): chimera between introns from chicken β-actin and rabbit β-globin
   1072..1134    +  CDS            HBB (fragment): HBB_LEPEU - Experimental evidence at protein level: Swiss-Prot protein existence level 1. Involved in oxygen transport from the lung to the various peripheral tissues. From Lepus europaeus (European hare).
   1146..2573    +  CDS            tdTomato: tdTomato is a basic (constitutively fluorescent) orange fluorescent protein published in 2004, derived from Discosoma sp.. It is reported to be a somewhat slowly-maturing tandem dimer with low acid sensitivity.
   2577..2601    +  misc_feature   MCS (fragment): pBluescript multiple cloning site
   2601..3189    +  misc_feature   WPRE: woodchuck hepatitis virus posttranscriptional regulatory element
   3205..3536    +  CDS            ChR2(H134R) (fragment): H134R mutant of an N-terminal fragment of channelrhodopsin-2 from the alga Chlamydomonas reinhardtii (Nagel et al., 2005) blue light-activated cation channel
   3558..3679    -  polyA_signal   SV40 poly(A) signal: SV40 polyadenylation signal
   3702..3770    -  CDS            large T antigen (fragment): large T antigen from SV40 (simian virus 40)
   3841..3974    +  repeat_region  AAV2 ITR: inverted terminal repeat of adeno-associated virus serotype 2 inverted
   3968..4024    -  CDS            lacI (fragment): lac repressor; lacI; The lac repressor binds to the lac operator to inhibit transcription in E. coli. This inhibition can be relieved by adding lactose or isopropyl-β-D-thiogalactopyranoside (IPTG).
   4207..4795    -  rep_origin     ori: high-copy-number ColE1/pMB1/pBR322/pUC origin of replication
   4966..5826    -  CDS            AmpR: β-lactamase; bla; confers resistance to ampicillin, carbenicillin, and related antibiotics
   5827..5931    -  promoter       AmpR promoter: bla
   5984..6412    -  rep_origin     f1 ori (sequence partly withheld): f1 bacteriophage origin of replication; arrow indicates direction of (+) strand synthesis
   6417..4       -  CDS            lacZα (fragment) (across the origin): LacZα fragment of β-galactosidase; lacZ fragment
   6481..131     -  repeat_region  AAV2 ITR (fragment) (across the origin): inverted terminal repeat of adeno-associated virus serotype 2 inverted
>Addgene plasmid #180784 | UPB-stomach (UPB1) | addgene full sequence | sequence record 366948 | Addgene NGS Result
GCTGCGCGCTCGCTCGCTCACTGAGGCCGCCCGGGCAAAGCCCGGGCGTCGGGCGACCTTTGGTCGCCCG
GCCTCAGTGAGCGAGCGAGCGCGCAGAGAGGGAGTGGCCAACTCCATCACTAGGGGTTCCTTGTAGTTAA
TGATTAACCCGCCATGCTACTTATCTACGTAGCCATGCTCTAGGAAGAGTACCATTGACGTCAATAATGA
CGTATGTTCCCATAGTAACGCCAATAGGGACTTTCCATTGACGTCAATGGGTGGAGTATTTACGGTAAAC
TGCCCACTTGGCAGTACATCAAGTGTATCATATGCCAAGTACGCCCCCTATTGACGTCAATGACGGTAAA
TGGCCCGCCTGGCATTATGCCCAGTACATGACCTTATGGGACTTTCCTACTTGGCAGTACATCTACGTAT
TAGTCATCGCTATTACCATGGTCGAGGTGAGCCCCACGTTCTGCTTCACTCTCCCCATCTCCCCCCCCTC
CCCACCCCCAATTTTGTATTTATTTATTTTTTAATTATTTTGTGCAGCGATGGGGGCGGGGGGGGGGGGG
GGGCGCGCGCCRGGSGGGGSGGGGSGGGGSGRGGGGSGGGGSGGGGSGAGGCGGAGAGGTGCGGCGGCAG
CCAATCAGAGCGGCGCGCTCCGAAAGTTTCCTTTTATGGCGAGGCGGCGGCGGCGGCGGCCCTATAAAAA
GCGAAGCGCGCGGCGGGCGGGAGTCGCTGCGCGCTGCCTTCGCCCCGTGCCCCGCTCCGCCGCCGCCTCG
CGCCGCCCGCCCCGGCTCTGACTGACCGCGTTACTCCCACAGGTGAGCGGGCGGGACGGCCCTTCTCCTC
CGGGCTGTAATTAGCGCTTGGTTTAATGACGGCTTGTTTCTTTTCTGTGGCTGCGTGAAAGCCTTGAGGG
GCTCCGGGAGGGCCCTTTGTGCGGGGGGAGCGGCTCGGGGCTGTCCGCGGGGGGACGGCTGCCTTCGGGG
GGGACGGGGCAGGGCGGGGTTCGGCTTCTGGCGTGTGACCGGCGGCTCTAGAGCCTCTGCTAACCATGTT
CATGCCTTCTTCTTTTTCCTACAGCTCCTGGGCAACGTGCTGGTTATTGTGCTGTCTCATCATTTTGGCA
AAGAATTGGATCCGGTACCGCCACCATGGTGAGTAAGGGCGAGGAAGTGATCAAAGAGTTCATGCGGTTT
AAGGTGAGAATGGAAGGAAGCATGAACGGCCACGAGTTCGAAATTGAGGGAGAAGGAGAGGGACGGCCCT
ACGAGGGCACCCAGACAGCCAAGCTGAAAGTGACAAAGGGCGGGCCTCTGCCATTCGCTTGGGACATCCT
GAGCCCACAGTTTATGTACGGCTCCAAGGCCTATGTGAAACATCCAGCTGACATTCCCGATTATAAGAAA
CTGAGCTTCCCCGAGGGGTTTAAGTGGGAAAGAGTGATGAACTTCGAGGACGGAGGCCTGGTGACTGTGA
CCCAGGACAGCTCCCTGCAGGATGGGACCCTGATCTACAAGGTGAAAATGAGAGGGACAAATTTTCCCCC
TGATGGACCTGTGATGCAGAAGAAAACTATGGGATGGGAGGCCTCCACCGAAAGGCTGTATCCACGCGAC
GGGGTGCTGAAAGGAGAAATCCACCAGGCTCTGAAGCTGAAAGATGGGGGACATTACCTGGTGGAGTTCA
AGACAATCTACATGGCCAAGAAACCTGTGCAGCTGCCAGGCTACTATTACGTGGACACAAAACTGGATAT
CACTTCACACAACGAGGACTACACTATTGTGGAGCAGTATGAACGGAGCGAGGGGAGACACCATCTGTTC
CTGGGCCATGGGACTGGAAGTACCGGCTCAGGGTCTAGTGGAACCGCCTCAAGCGAGGATAACAATATGG
CTGTGATCAAAGAGTTCATGAGGTTTAAGGTGCGCATGGAGGGCAGCATGAATGGGCACGAATTTGAGAT
TGAAGGAGAGGGCGAAGGGAGGCCTTACGAGGGCACACAGACTGCCAAGCTGAAAGTGACCAAGGGAGGA
CCACTGCCTTTCGCTTGGGATATCCTGTCTCCTCAGTTTATGTACGGAAGTAAGGCCTATGTCAAGCATC
CCGCTGACATTCCTGATTACAAGAAACTGTCTTTCCCAGAGGGCTTTAAGTGGGAGAGAGTGATGAATTT
TGAAGATGGAGGCCTGGTGACCGTGACACAGGACTCCTCTCTGCAGGATGGCACTCTGATCTACAAAGTC
AAAATGCGCGGCACCAATTTTCCACCCGATGGGCCCGTGATGCAGAAGAAAACAATGGGGTGGGAGGCCA
GCACTGAACGGCTGTATCCTAGAGACGGAGTGCTGAAGGGCGAAATCCACCAGGCCCTGAAGCTGAAAGA
CGGCGGCCACTACCTGGTGGAGTTCAAAACCATCTACATGGCCAAGAAACCAGTGCAGCTGCCCGGCTAT
TACTATGTGGACACCAAGCTGGATATCACATCCCACAATGAAGACTACACCATTGTGGAACAGTATGAGA
GGTCTGAAGGACGCCACCATCTGTTTCTGTACGGCATGGATGAGCTGTATAAGTAAGAATTCGATATCAA
GCTTATCGATAATCAACCTCTGGATTACAAAATTTGTGAAAGATTGACTGGTATTCTTAACTATGTTGCT
CCTTTTACGCTATGTGGATACGCTGCTTTAATGCCTTTGTATCATGCTATTGCTTCCCGTATGGCTTTCA
TTTTCTCCTCCTTGTATAAATCCTGGTTGCTGTCTCTTTATGAGGAGTTGTGGCCCGTTGTCAGGCAACG
TGGCGTGGTGTGCACTGTGTTTGCTGACGCAACCCCCACTGGTTGGGGCATTGCCACCACCTGTCAGCTC
CTTTCCGGGACTTTCGCTTTCCCCCTCCCTATTGCCACGGCGGAACTCATCGCCGCCTGCCTTGCCCGCT
GCTGGACAGGGGCTCGGCTGTTGGGCACTGACAATTCCGTGGTGTTGTCGGGGAAATCATCGTCCTTTCC
TTGGCTGCTCGCCTGTGTTGCCACCTGGATTCTGCGCGGGACGTCCTTCTGCTACGTCCCTTCGGCCCTC
AATCCAGCGGACCTTCCTTCCCGCGGCCTGCTGCCGGCTCTGCGGCCTCTTCCGCGTCTTCGCCTTCGCC
CTCAGACGAGTCGGATCTCCCTTTGGGCCGCCTCCCCGCATCGATACCGTCGACATGGACTATGGCGGCG
CTTTGTCTGCCGTCGGACGCGAACTTTTGTTCGTTACTAATCCTGTGGTGGTGAACGGGTCCGTCCTGGT
CCCTGAGGATCAATGTTACTGTGCCGGATGGATTGAATCTCGCGGCACGAACGGCGCTCAGACCGCGTCA
AATGTCCTGCAGTGGCTTGCAGCAGGATTCAGCATTTTGCTGCTGATGTTCTATGCCTACCAAACCTGGA
AATCTACATGCGGCTGGGAGGAGATCTATGTGTGCGCCATTGAAATGGTTAAGGTGATTCTCGAGTTCTT
TTTTGAGTTTAAGAATCCCTCTATGCTCTACCTTGCGGCCGCTTCGAGCAGACATGATAAGATACATTGA
TGAGTTTGGACAAACCACAACTAGAATGCAGTGAAAAAAATGCTTTATTTGTGAAATTTGTGATGCTATT
GCTTTATTTGTAACCATTATAAGCTGCAATAAACAAGTTAACAACAACAATTGCATTCATTTTATGTTTC
AGGTTCAGGGGGAGATGTGGGAGGTTTTTTAAAGCAAGTAAAACCTCTACAAATGTGGTAAAATCGATAA
GGATCTTCCTAGAGCATGGCTACGTAGATAAGTAGCATGGCGGGTTAATCATTAACTACAAGGAACCCCT
AGTGATGGAGTTGGCCACTCCCTCTCTGCGCGCTCGCTCGCTCACTGAGGCCGGGCGACCAAAGGTCGCC
CGACGCCCGGGCTTTGCCCGGGCGGCCTCAGTGAGCGAGCGAGCGCGCAGCTGCATTAATGAATCGGCCA
ACGCGCGGGGAGAGGCGGTTTGCGTATTGGGCGCTCTTCCGCTTCCTCGCTCACTGACTCGCTGCGCTCG
GTCGTTCGGCTGCGGCGAGCGGTATCAGCTCACTCAAAGGCGGTAATACGGTTATCCACAGAATCAGGGG
ATAACGCAGGAAAGAACATGTGAGCAAAAGGCCAGCAAAAGGCCAGGAACCGTAAAAAGGCCGCGTTGCT
GGCGTTTTTCCATAGGCTCCGCCCCCCTGACGAGCATCACAAAAATCGACGCTCAAGTCAGAGGTGGCGA
AACCCGACAGGACTATAAAGATACCAGGCGTTTCCCCCTGGAAGCTCCCTCGTGCGCTCTCCTGTTCCGA
CCCTGCCGCTTACCGGATACCTGTCCGCCTTTCTCCCTTCGGGAAGCGTGGCGCTTTCTCATAGCTCACG
CTGTAGGTATCTCAGTTCGGTGTAGGTCGTTCGCTCCAAGCTGGGCTGTGTGCACGAACCCCCCGTTCAG
CCCGACCGCTGCGCCTTATCCGGTAACTATCGTCTTGAGTCCAACCCGGTAAGACACGACTTATCGCCAC
TGGCAGCAGCCACTGGTAACAGGATTAGCAGAGCGAGGTATGTAGGCGGTGCTACAGAGTTCTTGAAGTG
GTGGCCTAACTACGGCTACACTAGAAGAACAGTATTTGGTATCTGCGCTCTGCTGAAGCCAGTTACCTTC
GGAAAAAGAGTTGGTAGCTCTTGATCCGGCAAACAAACCACCGCTGGTAGCGGTGGTTTTTTTGTTTGCA
AGCAGCAGATTACGCGCAGAAAAAAAGGATCTCAAGAAGATCCTTTGATCTTTTCTACGGGGTCTGACGC
TCAGTGGAACGAAAACTCACGTTAAGGGATTTTGGTCATGAGATTATCAAAAAGGATCTTCACCTAGATC
CTTTTAAATTAAAAATGAAGTTTTAAATCAATCTAAAGTATATATGAGTAAACTTGGTCTGACAGTTACC
AATGCTTAATCAGTGAGGCACCTATCTCAGCGATCTGTCTATTTCGTTCATCCATAGTTGCCTGACTCCC
CGTCGTGTAGATAACTACGATACGGGAGGGCTTACCATCTGGCCCCAGTGCTGCAATGATACCGCGAGAC
CCACGCTCACCGGCTCCAGATTTATCAGCAATAAACCAGCCAGCCGGAAGGGCCGAGCGCAGAAGTGGTC
CTGCAACTTTATCCGCCTCCATCCAGTCTATTAATTGTTGCCGGGAAGCTAGAGTAAGTAGTTCGCCAGT
TAATAGTTTGCGCAACGTTGTTGCCATTGCTACAGGCATCGTGGTGTCACGCTCGTCGTTTGGTATGGCT
TCATTCAGCTCCGGTTCCCAACGATCAAGGCGAGTTACATGATCCCCCATGTTGTGCAAAAAAGCGGTTA
GCTCCTTCGGTCCTCCGATCGTTGTCAGAAGTAAGTTGGCCGCAGTGTTATCACTCATGGTTATGGCAGC
ACTGCATAATTCTCTTACTGTCATGCCATCCGTAAGATGCTTTTCTGTGACTGGTGAGTACTCAACCAAG
TCATTCTGAGAATAGTGTATGCGGCGACCGAGTTGCTCTTGCCCGGCGTCAATACGGGATAATACCGCGC
CACATAGCAGAACTTTAAAAGTGCTCATCATTGGAAAACGTTCTTCGGGGCGAAAACTCTCAAGGATCTT
ACCGCTGTTGAGATCCAGTTCGATGTAACCCACTCGTGCACCCAACTGATCTTCAGCATCTTTTACTTTC
ACCAGCGTTTCTGGGTGAGCAAAAACAGGAAGGCAAAATGCCGCAAAAAAGGGAATAAGGGCGACACGGA
AATGTTGAATACTCATACTCTTCCTTTTTCAATATTATTGAAGCATTTATCAGGGTTATTGTCTCATGAG
CGGATACATATTTGAATGTATTTAGAAAAATAAACAAATAGGGGTTCCGCGCACATTTCCCCGAAAAGTG
CCACCTAAATTGTAAGCGTTAATATTTTGTTAAAATTCGCGTTAAATTTTTGTTAAATCAGCTCATTTTT
TAACCAATAGGCCGAAATCGGCAAAATCCCTTATAAATCAAAAGAATAGACCGAGATAGGGT
[37 nt withheld, positions 6083-6119]
AAAGAACGTGGACTCCAACGTCAAAGG
[49 nt withheld, positions 6147-6195]
T
[91 nt withheld, positions 6197-6287]
G
[124 nt withheld, positions 6289-6412]
CCCATTCGCCATTCAGGCTGCGCAACTGTTGGGAAGGGCGATCGGTGCGGGCCTCTTCGCTATTACGCCA
